Addgene plasmid #17808: pPro18-km
Purpose: (Empty Backbone)
Depositing lab: Jay Keasling. Depositing organization: University of California, Berkeley. Publication: A propionate-inducible expression system for enteric bacteria. Lee SK, Keasling JD. Appl Environ Microbiol. 2005 Nov . 71(11):6856-62. 10.1128/AEM.71.11.6856-6862.2005 PubMed 16269719.
Backbone
  Vector backbone: pPro18-km
  Backbone size (bp): 5959
  Vector type: Bacterial Expression, Synthetic Biology
Growth in bacteria
  Bacterial resistance: Kanamycin, 50 μg/mL
  Growth temperature: 37°C
  Growth strain: DH10B
  Copy number: High Copy
Gene/Insert
  Gene/Insert name: None
  Cloning method: Restriction Enzyme
  Sequencing primers: 5′ n/a; 3′ pBAD reverse
Terms and licenses: Academic/Nonprofit Terms; Industry Terms: Not Available to Industry
Depositor comments: The Bst1107I-NheI prpR-PprpB region from pPro18 was ligated to the large fragments of pBAD18-Kan resulting from digestion with the same enzymes, creating pPro18-Kan.
How to cite: pPro18-km was a gift from Jay Keasling (Addgene plasmid # 17808 ; http://n2t.net/addgene:17808 ; RRID:Addgene_17808)
