[The description below was written by a language model from this plasmid's Addgene catalogue record and pLannotate feature annotations shown in this document.]
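Description:
pPro18-km is an empty bacterial expression backbone of about 6 kb that provides propionate-inducible gene expression in E. coli and related enteric bacteria. According to the depositor's notes, it was built by moving the prpR-PprpB region of pPro18 into the large fragment of pBAD18-Kan, so that the arabinose-responsive control region of the pBAD vector is replaced by the regulatory module of the E. coli propionate catabolism operon. The plasmid replicates from a ColE1/pMB1-type origin, is listed as high copy, and is selected with kanamycin through an aph(3')-Ia (Tn903-derived) resistance gene. This gene sits within the former β-lactamase locus, leaving only truncated bla fragments and the bla promoter. Other pBR322-lineage remnants are annotated, including the bom site and short fragments of the tetracycline resistance and rop genes. An M13 origin is also present, which in principle allows single-stranded DNA production with helper phage.

The functional cassette consists of the full-length prpR coding sequence, which encodes the transcriptional regulator of the propionate catabolism operon, oriented divergently from a pUC18/19-type multiple cloning site. The roughly 230 bp gap between them is where the prpB promoter would be expected from the depositor's description, although the automated annotation does not label it. Downstream of the cloning site lie a 5S rRNA segment and the rrnB T1 and T2 terminators, which stop transcription of an inserted gene.

No insert is present. Users clone a gene of interest into the polylinker by restriction digestion to place it under propionate-regulated control, for protein expression or for synthetic biology and metabolic engineering work.
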