Features (pLannotate 1.2.2; 16 found; start..end, strand, type, name):
      1..87      -  terminator     rrnB T1 terminator: Escherichia coli rrnB; transcription terminator T1 from the E. coli rrnB gene
     89..204     -  ncRNA          5S rRNA: Accession: RF00001 - 5S ribosomal RNA
    290..346     -  misc_feature   MCS: pUC18/19 multiple cloning site
    581..2164    +  CDS            prpR: PRPR_ECOLI - Also known as yahP. Experimental evidence at protein level: Swiss-Prot protein existence level 1. Involved in the transcriptional regulation of the propionate catabolism operon. From Escherichia coli (strain K12).
   2167..2186    -  promoter       tet promoter (fragment): E. coli promoter for tetracycline efflux protein gene
   2196..2381    +  CDS            TcR (fragment): tetracycline efflux protein; tet; confers resistance to tetracycline
   2382..2421    +  CDS            rop (fragment): Rop protein, which maintains plasmids at low copy number; rop
   2523..2663    +  misc_feature   bom: basis of mobility region from pBR322
   2849..3437    -  rep_origin     ori: high-copy-number ColE1/pMB1/pBR322/pUC origin of replication
   3623..4003    -  rep_origin     M13 ori (sequence partly withheld): M13 bacteriophage origin of replication; arrow indicates direction of (+) strand synthesis
   4046..4187    -  CDS            bla(M) (fragment): β-lactamase lacking the signal sequence; bla(M); allows cytosolic expression of β-lactamase
   4198..4344    -  CDS            TRA2_ECOLX (fragment): Protein predicted: Swiss-Prot protein existence level 4. Required for transposition of transposon Tn903. From Escherichia coli.
   4485..5300    -  CDS            KanR: aminoglycoside phosphotransferase; aph(3')-Ia; confers resistance to kanamycin in bacteria or G418 (Geneticin®) in eukaryotes
   5423..5729    -  CDS            AmpR (fragment): β-lactamase; bla; confers resistance to ampicillin, carbenicillin, and related antibiotics
   5730..5821    -  promoter       AmpR promoter: bla
   5840..5867    -  terminator     rrnB T2 terminator: transcription terminator T2 from the E. coli rrnB gene
>Addgene plasmid #17808 | pPro18-km | addgene full sequence | sequence record 339052 | Addgene NGS Result
ATTTGTCCTACTCAGGAGAGCGTTCACCGACAAACAACAGATAAAACGAAAGGCCCAGTCTTTCGACTGA
GCCTTTCGTTTTATTTGATGCCTGGCAGTTCCCTACTCTCGCATGGGGAGACCCCACACTACCATCGGCG
CTACGGCGTTTCACTTCTGAGTTCGGCATGGGGTCAGGTGGGACCACCGCGCTACTGCCGCCAGGCAAAT
TCTGTTTTATCAGACCGCTTCTGCGTTCTGATTTAATCTGTATCAGGCTGAAAATCTTCTCTCATCCGCC
AAAACAGCCAAGCTTGCATGCCTGCAGGTCGACTCTAGAGGATCCCCGGGTACCGAGCTCGAATTCGCTA
GCTTGTTATCAACTTGTTATTTGCGTTGATAAAGACAAAGCAAGGGGTGTGCCACAATTGCCTTAATAAA
ATTAAATGTTTAATTTCAATTTGTTAGAGATAAAGTCATGAACTAATCCGCAAATATGCGTTTCAGTTAA
CGTTTCAGGCAATGTTTCACCGCGTTTCATTGCAACAATTATGAAACAAGACTAAACCCAATATTCGGTT
TCTTAACTTTGCGGTGCGCTATGGCACATCCACCACGGCTTAATGACGACAAACCGGTTATCTGGACGGT
ATCTGTAACGCGCCTGTTCGAGCTGTTTCGCGATATCAGCCTCGAGTTTGATCACCTGGCGAACATTACC
CCTATCCAGCTTGGCTTTGAAAAAGCGGTGACCTACATCCACAAGAAACTGGCAAACGAACGCTGTGACG
CCATCATCGCCGCTGGATCTAACGGCGCGTACCTGAAAAGCCGCCTGTCAGTGCCAGTTATTTTGATTAA
ACCGAGCGGCTACGATGTGTTACAGGCACTGGCAAAAGCCGGAAAACTCACCTCTTCTATCGGCGTTGTC
ACTTATCAGGAAACTATTCCGGCACTGGTGGCGTTTCAAAAAACCTTTAATTTGCGCCTCGATCAACGTA
GCTACATTACCGAAGAAGACGCACGCGGGCAGATTAACGAGCTAAAAGCTAACGGCACCGAAGCGGTGGT
CGGCGCGGGGCTGATTACCGATCTGGCAGAAGAAGCCGGAATGACCGGAATTTTTATCTATTCCGCCGCC
ACCGTGCGCCAGGCGTTCAGCGATGCGCTGGATATGACGCGCATGTCGTTACGCCATAACACTCACGATG
CCACCCGCAACGCCCTGAGAACTCGTTACGTGCTGGGCGATATGCTCGGTCAATCACCACAGATGGAACA
AGTACGGCAGACTATTTTGCTGTATGCCCGCTCCAGTGCAGCGGTGTTGATTGAGGGGGAAACGGGGACG
GGCAAAGAGCTGGCGGCCCAGGCGATTCATCGGGAATATTTTGCCCGCCACGATGCGCGACAGGGCAAAA
AGTCGCATCCGTTTGTTGCAGTCAACTGCGGGGCGATTGCCGAATCGCTGCTGGAAGCAGAACTGTTTGG
CTATGAGGAAGGGGCGTTTACCGGCTCGCGACGCGGCGGTCGCGCCGGGCTGTTTGAAATCGCCCACGGA
GGTACGCTGTTTCTCGATGAGATTGGCGAAATGCCGCTGCCGTTGCAGACCCGGCTGCTGCGGGTGCTGG
AAGAAAAAGAGGTCACCCGCGTCGGCGGGCATCAGCCTGTTCCGGTGGATGTGCGGGTCATTAGCGCCAC
TCACTGCAATCTGGAAGAAGATATGCGGCAAGGGCAGTTTCGCCGTGACCTGTTTTATCGGCTGAGTATT
TTGCGTCTGCAATTGCCACCACTGCGCGAGCGGGTGGCGGATATTCTGCCACTGGCGGAAAGCTTTTTGA
AAGTGTCTCTGGCGGCGCTCTCCACCCCGTTTTCTGCCGCATTACGCCAGGGATTACAGGCAAGCGAAAC
CGTGCTGGTGCACTACGACTGGCCGGGCAATATTCGTGAACTGCGCAATATGATGGAGCGACTGGCGCTA
TTTTTAAGTGTGGAACCGACGCCGGATTTAACGCCGCAATTTTTGCAGCTGCTACTGCCGGAACTGGCGC
GCGAGTCGGCGAAAACTCCCGCTCCACGCTTACTGACACCACAACAGGCACTGGAGAAATTTAATGGCGA
TAAAACAGCAGCGGCGAATTATTTAGGCATCAGCCGGACGACGTTCTGGCGGCGGCTGAAAAGCTGAATC
GATGATAAGCTGTCAAACATGAGCAGATCCTCTACGCCGGACGCATCGTGGCCGGCATCACCGGCGCCAC
AGGTGCGGTTGCTGGCGCCTATATCGCCGACATCACCGATGGGGAAGATCGGGCTCGCCACTTCGGGCTC
ATGAGCGCTTGTTTCGGCGTGGGTATGGTGGCAGGCCCCGTGGCCGGGGGACTGTTGGGCGCCATCTCCT
TCTGCCTCGCGCGTTTCGGTGATGACGGTGAAAACCTCTGACACATGCAGCTCCCGGAGACGGTCACAGC
TTGTCTGTAAGCGGATGCCGGGAGCAGACAAGCCCGTCAGGGCGCGTCAGCGGGTGTTGGCGGGTGTCGG
GGCGCAGCCATGACCCAGTCACGTAGCGATAGCGGAGTGTATACTGGCTTAACTATGCGGCATCAGAGCA
GATTGTACTGAGAGTGCACCATATGCGGTGTGAAATACCGCACAGATGCGTAAGGAGAAAATACCGCATC
AGGCGCTCTTCCGCTTCCTCGCTCACTGACTCGCTGCGCTCGGTCGTTCGGCTGCGGCGAGCGGTATCAG
CTCACTCAAAGGCGGTAATACGGTTATCCACAGAATCAGGGGATAACGCAGGAAAGAACATGTGAGCAAA
AGGCCAGCAAAAGGCCAGGAACCGTAAAAAGGCCGCGTTGCTGGCGTTTTTCCATAGGCTCCGCCCCCCT
GACGAGCATCACAAAAATCGACGCTCAAGTCAGAGGTGGCGAAACCCGACAGGACTATAAAGATACCAGG
CGTTTCCCCCTGGAAGCTCCCTCGTGCGCTCTCCTGTTCCGACCCTGCCGCTTACCGGATACCTGTCCGC
CTTTCTCCCTTCGGGAAGCGTGGCGCTTTCTCATAGCTCACGCTGTAGGTATCTCAGTTCGGTGTAGGTC
GTTCGCTCCAAGCTGGGCTGTGTGCACGAACCCCCCGTTCAGCCCGACCGCTGCGCCTTATCCGGTAACT
ATCGTCTTGAGTCCAACCCGGTAAGACACGACTTATCGCCACTGGCAGCAGCCACTGGTAACAGGATTAG
CAGAGCGAGGTATGTAGGCGGTGCTACAGAGTTCTTGAAGTGGTGGCCTAACTACGGCTACACTAGAAGG
ACAGTATTTGGTATCTGCGCTCTGCTGAAGCCAGTTACCTTCGGAAAAAGAGTTGGTAGCTCTTGATCCG
GCAAACAAACCACCGCTGGTAGCGGTGGTTTTTTTGTTTGCAAGCAGCAGATTACGCGCAGAAAAAAAGG
ATCTCAAGAAGATCCTTTGATCTTTTCTACGGGGTCTGACGCTCAGTGGAACGAAAACTCACGTTAAGGG
ATTTTGGTCATGAGATTATCAAAAAGGATCTTCACCTAGATCCTTTTAAATTGTAAACGTTAATATTTTG
TTAAAATTCGCGTTAAATTTTTGTTAAATCAGCTCATTTTTTAACCAATAGGCCGAAATCGGCAAAATCC
CTTATAAATCAAAAGAATAGCCCGAGATAGGGT
[37 nt withheld, positions 3674-3710]
AAAGAACGTGGACTCCAACGTCAAAGG
[141 nt withheld, positions 3738-3878]
G
[125 nt withheld, positions 3880-4004]
AATCAATCTAAAGTATATATGAGTAAACTTGGTCTGACAGTTACCAATGCTTAATCAGTGAGGCACCTAT
CTCAGCGATCTGTCTATTTCGTTCATCCATAGTTGCCTGACTCCCCGTCGTGTAGATAACTACGATACGG
GAGGGCTTACCATCTGGCCCCAGTGCTGCAATGATACCGCGAGGGGGGGGGGGGCGCTGAGGTCTGCCTC
GTGAAGAAGGTGTTGCTGACTCATACCAGGCCTGAATCGCCCCATCATCCAGCCAGAAAGTGAGGGAGCC
ACGGTTGATGAGAGCTTTGTTGTAGGTGGACCAGTTGGTGATTTTGAACTTTTGCTTTGCCACGGAACGG
TCTGCGTTGTCGGGAAGATGCGTGATCTGATCCTTCAACTCAGCAAAAGTTCGATTTATTCAACAAAGCC
GCCGTCCCGTCAAGTCAGCGTAATGCTCTGCCAGTGTTACAACCAATTAACCAATTCTGATTAGAAAAAC
TCATCGAGCATCAAATGAAACTGCAATTTATTCATATCAGGATTATCAATACCATATTTTTGAAAAAGCC
GTTTCTGTAATGAAGGAGAAAACTCACCGAGGCAGTTCCATAGGATGGCAAGATCCTGGTATCGGTCTGC
GATTCCGACTCGTCCAACATCAATACAACCTATTAATTTCCCCTCGTCAAAAATAAGGTTATCAAGTGAG
AAATCACCATGAGTGACGACTGAATCCGGTGAGAATGGCAAAAGCTTATGCATTTCTTTCCAGACTTGTT
CAACAGGCCAGCCATTACGCTCGTCATCAAAATCACTCGCATCAACCAAACCGTTATTCATTCGTGATTG
CGCCTGAGCGAGACGAAATACGCGATCGCTGTTAAAAGGACAATTACAAACAGGAATCGAATGCAACCGG
CGCAGGAACACTGCCAGCGCATCAACAATATTTTCACCTGAATCAGGATATTCTTCTAATACCTGGAATG
CTGTTTTCCCGGGGATCGCAGTGGTGAGTAACCATGCATCATCAGGAGTACGGATAAAATGCTTGATGGT
CGGAAGAGGCATAAATTCCGTCAGCCAGTTTAGTCTGACCATCTCATCTGTAACATCATTGGCAACGCTA
CCTTTGCCATGTTTCAGAAACAACTCTGGCGCATCGGGCTTCCCATACAATCGATAGATTGTCGCACCTG
ATTGCCCGACATTATCGCGAGCCCATTTATACCCATATAAATCAGCATCCATGTTGGAATTTAATCGCGG
CCTCGAGCAAGACGTTTCCCGTTGAATATGGCTCATAACACCCCTTGTATTACTGTTTATGTAAGCAGAC
AGTTTTATTGTTCATGATGATATATTTTTATCTTGTGCAATGTAACATCAGAGATTTTGAGACACAACGT
GGCTTTCCCCCCCCCCCCACTCAACCAAGTCATTCTGAGAATAGTGTATGCGGCGACCGAGTTGCTCTTG
CCCGGCGTCAACACGGGATAATACCGCGCCACATAGCAGAACTTTAAAAGTGCTCATCATTGGAAAACGT
TCTTCGGGGCGAAAACTCTCAAGGATCTTACCGCTGTTGAGATCCAGTTCGATGTAACCCACTCGTGCAC
CCAACTGATCTTCAGCATCTTTTACTTTCACCAGCGTTTCTGGGTGAGCAAAAACAGGAAGGCAAAATGC
CGCAAAAAAGGGAATAAGGGCGACACGGAAATGTTGAATACTCATACTCTTCCTTTTTCAATATTATTGA
AGCATTTATCAGGGTTATTGTCTCATGAGCGGATACATATTTGAATGTATTTAGAAAAATAAACAAAAGA
GTTTGTAGAAACGCAAAAAGGCCATCCGTCAGGATGGCCTTCTGCTTAATTTGATGCCTGGCAGTTTATG
GCGGGCGTCCTGCCCGCCACCCTCCGGGCCGTTGCTTCGCAACGTTCAAATCCGCTCCCGGCGG
