>Addgene plasmid #17808 | pPro18-km | addgene partial sequence | sequence record 23733 | 17808 with pBAD-R
TCGCAAACAGCCAGCTTGCATGCCTGCAGGTCGACTCTAGAGGATCCCCGGGTACCGAGCTCGAATTCGC
TAGCTTGTTATCAACTTGTTATTTGCGTTGATAAAGACAAAGCAAGGGGTGTGCCACAATTGCCTTAATA
AAATTAAATGTTTAATTTCAATTTGTTAGAGATAAAGTCATGAACTAATCCGCAAATATGCGTTTCAGTT
AACGTTTCAGGCAATGTTTCACCGCGTTTCATTGCAACAATTATGAAACAAGACTAAACCCAATATTCGG
TTTCTTAACTTTGCGGTGCGCTATGGCACATCCACCACGGCTTAATGACGACAAACCGGTTATCTGGACG
GTATCTGTAACGCGCCTGTTCGAGCTGTTTCGCGATATCAGCCTCGAGTTTGATCACCTGGCGAACATTA
CCCCTATCCAGCTTGGCTTTGAAAAAGCGGTGACCTACATCCACAAGAAACTGGCAAACGAACGCTGTGA
CGCCATCATCGCCGCTGGATCTAACGGCGCGTACCTGAAAAGCCGCCTGTCAGTGCCAGTTATTTTGATT
AAACCGAGCGGCTACGATGTGTTACAGGCACTGGCAAAAGCCGGAAAACTCACCTCTTCTATCGGCGTTG
TCACTTATCAGGAAACTATTCCGGCACTGGTGGCGTTTCAAAAAACCTTTAATTTGCGCCTCGATCAACG
TAGCTACATTACCGAAAAAACNCCCNCGGGCAAATTANCNNNCTGGAAGCTACCGCCCCCAAAGCGTGGN
TCGGCGCGGGGCTAAT
